>Addgene plasmid #65158 | pYTK051 | depositor full sequence | sequence record 110211 | Full Sequence
TCGGTCTCAATCCTAACTCGAGAGCTTTTGATTAAGCCTTCTAGTCCAAAAAACACGTTTTTTTGTCATT
TATTTCATTTTCTTAGAATAGTTTAGTTTATTCATTTTATAGTCACGAATGTTTTATGATTCTATATAGG
GTTGCAAACAAGCATTTTTCATTTTATGTTAAAACAATTTCAGGTTTACCTTTTATTCTGCTTGTGGTGA
CGCGTGTATCCGCCCGCTCTTTTGGTCACCCATGTATGCTGTGAGACCAGACCAATAAAAAACGCCCGGC
GGCAACCGAGCGTTCTGAACAAATCCAGATGGAGTTCTGAGGTCATTACTGGATCTATCAACAGGAGTCC
AAGCGAGCTCGATATCAAATTACGCCCCGCCCTGCCACTCATCGCAGTACTGTTGTAATTCATTAAGCAT
TCTGCCGACATGGAAGCCATCACAAACGGCATGATGAACCTGAATCGCCAGCGGCATCAGCACCTTGTCG
CCTTGCGTATAATATTTGCCCATGGTGAAAACGGGGGCGAAGAAGTTGTCCATATTGGCCACGTTTAAAT
CAAAACTGGTGAAACTCACCCAGGGATTGGCTGAAACGAAAAACATATTCTCAATAAACCCTTTAGGGAA
ATAGGCCAGGTTTTCACCGTAACACGCCACATCTTGCGAATATATGTGTAGAAACTGCCGGAAATCGTCG
TGGTATTCACTCCAGAGCGATGAAAACGTTTCAGTTTGCTCATGGAAAACGGTGTAACAAGGGTGAACAC
TATCCCATATCACCAGCTCACCGTCTTTCATTGCCATACGAAATTCCGGATGAGCATTCATCAGGCGGGC
AAGAATGTGAATAAAGGCCGGATAAAACTTGTGCTTATTTTTCTTTACGGTCTTTAAAAAGGCCGTAATA
TCCAGCTGAACGGTCTGGTTATAGGTACATTGAGCAACTGACTGAAATGCCTCAAAATGTTCTTTACGAT
GCCATTGGGATATATCAACGGTGGTATATCCAGTGATTTTTTTCTCCATTTTAGCTTCCTTAGCTCCTGA
AAATCTCGATAACTCAAAAAATACGCCCGGTAGTGATCTTATTTCATTATGGTGAAAGTTGGAACCTCTT
ACGTGCCCGATCAATCATGACCAAAATCCCTTAACGTGAGTTTTCGTTCCACTGAGCGTCAGACCCCGTA
GAAAAGATCAAAGGATCTTCTTGAGATCCTTTTTTTCTGCGCGTAATCTGCTGCTTGCAAACAAAAAAAC
CACCGCTACCAGCGGTGGTTTGTTTGCCGGATCAAGAGCTACCAACTCTTTTTCCGAAGGTAACTGGCTT
CAGCAGAGCGCAGATACCAAATACTGTTCTTCTAGTGTAGCCGTAGTTAGGCCACCACTTCAAGAACTCT
GTAGCACCGCCTACATACCTCGCTCTGCTAATCCTGTTACCAGTGGCTGCTGCCAGTGGCGATAAGTCGT
GTCTTACCGGGTTGGACTCAAGACGATAGTTACCGGATAAGGCGCAGCGGTCGGGCTGAACGGGGGGTTC
GTGCACACAGCCCAGCTTGGAGCGAACGACCTACACCGAACTGAGATACCTACAGCGTGAGCTATGAGAA
AGCGCCACGCTTCCCGAAGGGAGAAAGGCGGACAGGTATCCGGTAAGCGGCAGGGTCGGAACAGGAGAGC
GCACGAGGGAGCTTCCAGGGGGAAACGCCTGGTATCTTTATAGTCCTGTCGGGTTTCGCCACCTCTGACT
TGAGCGTCGATTTTTGTGATGCTCGTCAGGGGGGCGGAGCCTATGGAAAAACGCCAGCAACGCGGCCTTT
TTACGGTTCCTGGCCTTTTGCTGGCCTTTTGCTCACATGTTCTTTCCTGCGTTATCCCCTGATTCTGTGG
ATAACCGTAG
Features (pLannotate 1.2.2; 4 found; start..end, strand, type, name):
    265..299     -  terminator     lambda t0 terminator: minimal transcription terminator from phage lambda (Scholtissek and Grosse, 1987)
    373..1029    -  CDS            cat: CAT_ECOLX - Experimental evidence at protein level: Swiss-Prot protein existence level 1. This enzyme is an effector of chloramphenicol resistance in bacteria. From Escherichia coli. This protein is used as a marker in many commonly used cloning vectors, such as pACYC184.
   1030..1127    -  promoter       cat promoter: promoter of the E. coli cat gene encoding chloramphenicol acetyltransferase
   1211..1799    +  rep_origin     ori: high-copy-number ColE1/pMB1/pBR322/pUC origin of replication
