[The description below was written by a language model from this plasmid's Addgene catalogue record and pLannotate feature annotations shown in this document.]
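Description:
pYTK051 is a small part-storage plasmid (about 1.9 kb) from a modular yeast toolkit (YTK) for multipart, hierarchical assembly of Saccharomyces cerevisiae expression constructs. It is built on the toolkit's part entry vector pYTK001 and is catalogued as a bacterial vector, since it is maintained only in E. coli and carries no yeast origin or yeast selection marker. Propagation relies on a high-copy ColE1/pUC-type origin of replication. Selection relies on chloramphenicol resistance from the cat gene (chloramphenicol acetyltransferase), which is driven by its native cat promoter and followed by the phage lambda t0 transcription terminator.

The payload is tENO1, the transcription terminator of the budding yeast ENO1 gene, stored as a "Type 4" part; in this system, Type 4 denotes terminators. The insert was placed into the entry vector through BsmBI sites that were destroyed during cloning, as expected for a Type IIS restriction enzyme-based method that removes its own recognition sites. The automated feature table annotates only the backbone elements (origin, cat cassette, lambda t0) and does not label the terminator insert, which presumably sits in the unannotated region of the sequence. Any flanking sites used to release the part are likewise not annotated.

The plasmid is not an expression construct itself. It serves as a standardized source of a terminator, to be combined with other toolkit part types such as promoters and coding sequences when assembling complete yeast transcription units. There, tENO1 would supply transcription termination downstream of the gene of interest.
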