Addgene plasmid #65158: pYTK051
Purpose: Encodes tENO1 as a Type 4 part to be used in the Dueber YTK system
Depositing lab: John Dueber. Depositing organization: University of California, Berkeley. Publication: A Highly Characterized Yeast Toolkit for Modular, Multipart Assembly. Lee ME, DeLoache WC, Cervantes B, Dueber JE. ACS Synth Biol. 2015 Apr 14. 10.1021/sb500366v PubMed 25871405.
Backbone
  Vector backbone: pYTK001
  Vector type: Bacterial Expression
Growth in bacteria
  Bacterial resistance: Chloramphenicol, 25 μg/mL
  Growth temperature: 37°C
  Growth strain: DH10B
  Copy number: High Copy
Gene/Insert
  Gene/Insert name: tENO1
  Species: S. cerevisiae (budding yeast)
  Cloning method: Restriction Enzyme; 5′ cloning site BsmBI (destroyed during cloning); 3′ cloning site BsmBI (destroyed during cloning)
Terms and licenses: Academic/Nonprofit Terms; Industry Terms: Not Available to Industry
Depositor comments: Type 4 parts are terminators in the Dueber YTK For more information, please visit the supplemental information in PMID:25871405.
How to cite: pYTK051 was a gift from John Dueber (Addgene plasmid # 65158 ; http://n2t.net/addgene:65158 ; RRID:Addgene_65158)
