>Addgene plasmid #65158 | pYTK051 | addgene partial sequence | sequence record 112002 | pRS414-R 5'-CACCTCTGACTTGAGCGTCG-3'
GGGGGCGGAGCCTATGGAAAAACGCCAGCAACGCGGCCTTTTTACGGTTCCTGGCCTTTTGCTGGCCTTT
TGCTCACATGTTCTTTCCTGCGTTATCCCCTGATTCTGTGGATAACCGTAGTCGGTCTCAATCCTAACTC
GAGAGCTTTTGATTAAGCCTTCTAGTCCAAAAAACACGTTTTTTTGTCATTTATTTCATTTTCTTAGAAT
AGTTTAGTTTATTCATTTTATAGTCACGAATGTTTTATGATTCTATATAGGGTTGCAAACAAGCATTTTT
CATTTTATGTTAAAACAATTTCAGGTTTACCTTTTATTCTGCTTGTGGTGACGCGTGTATCCGCCCGCTC
TTTTGGTCACCCATGTATGCTGTGAGACCAGACCAATAAAAAACGCCCGGCGGCAACCGAGCGTTCTGAA
CAAATCCAGATGGAGTTCTGAGGTCATTACTGGATCTATCAACAGGAGTCCAAGCGAGCTCGATATCAAA
TTACGCCCCGCCCTGCCACTCATCGCAGTACTGTTGTAATTCATTAAGCATTCTGCCGACATGGAAGCCA
TCACAAACGGCATGATGAACCTGAATCGCCAGCGGCATCAGCACCTTGTCGCCTTGCGTATAATATTTGC
CCATGGTGAAAACGGGGGCGAAGAAGTTGTCCATATTGGCCACGTTTAAATCAAAACTGGTGAAACTCAC
CCAGGGATTGGCTGAAACGAAAAACATATTCTCAATAAACCCTTTAGGGAAATAGGCCAGGTTTTCACCG
TAACACGCCACATCTTGCGAATATATGTGTAGAAACTGCCGGAAATCGTCGTGGTATTCACTCCAGAGCG
ATGAAAACGTTTCAGTTTGCTCATGGAAAACGGTGTAACAAGGGTGAACACTATCCCC
