>Addgene plasmid #65158 | pYTK051 | addgene partial sequence | sequence record 220932 | CAT-F 5'-GTTTGTGATGGCTTCCATGTC-3'
GTACTGCGATGAGTGGCAGGGCGGGGCGTAATTTGATATCGAGCTCGCTTGGACTCCTGTTGATAGATCC
AGTAATGACCTCAGAACTCCATCTGGATTTGTTCAGAACGCTCGGTTGCCGCCGGGCGTTTTTTATTGGT
CTGGTCTCACAGCATACATGGGTGACCAAAAGAGCGGGCGGATACACGCGTCACCACAAGCAGAATAAAA
GGTAAACCTGAAATTGTTTTAACATAAAATGAAAAATGCTTGTTTGCAACCCTATATAGAATCATAAAAC
ATTCGTGACTATAAAATGAATAAACTAAACTATTCTAAGAAAATGAAATAAATGACAAAAAAACGTGTTT
TTTGGACTAGAAGGCTTAATCAAAAGCTCTCGAGTTAGGATTGAGACCGACTACGGTTATCCACAGAATC
AGGGGATAACGCAGGAAAGAACATGTGAGCAAAAGGCCAGCAAAAGGCCAGGAACCGTAAAAAGGCCGCG
TTGCTGGCGTTTTTCCATAGGCTCCGCCCCCCTGACGAGCATCACAAAAATCGACGCTCAAGTCAGAGGT
GGCGAAACCCGACAGGACTATAAAGATACCAGGCGTTTCCCCCTGGAAGCTCCCTCGTGCGCTCTCCTGT
TCCGACCCTGCCGCTTACCGGATACCTGTCCGCCTTTCTCCCTTCGGGAAGCGTGGCGCTTTCTCATAGC
TCACGCTGTAGGTATCTCAGTTCGGTGTAGGTCGTTCGCTCCAAGCTGGGCTGTGTGCACGAACCCCCCG
TTCAGCCCGACCGCTGCGCCTTATCCGGTAACTATCGTCTTGAGTCCAACCCGGTAAGACACGACTTATC
GCCACTGGCAGCAGCCACTGGTAACAGGATTAGCAGAGCGAGGTATGTAGGCGGTGCTACAGAGTTCTTG
AAGTGGTGGCCTAACTACGGCTACACTAGAAGA
